Addgene plasmid #203244: B*07:04
Purpose: Overexpress HLA allele
Depositing lab: Derin Keskin & Catherine Wu. Depositing organization: Dana-Farber Cancer Institute. Publication: A large peptidome dataset improves HLA class I epitope prediction across most of the human population. Sarkizova S, Klaeger S, Le PM, Li LW, Oliveira G, Keshishian H, Hartigan CR, Zhang W, Braun DA, Ligon KL, Bachireddy P, Zervantonakis IK, Rosenbluth JM, Ouspenskaia T, Law T, Justesen S, Stevens J, Lane WJ, Eisenhaure T, Lan Zhang G, Clauser KR, Hacohen N, Carr SA, Wu CJ, Keskin DB. Nat Biotechnol. 2020 Feb;38(2):199-209. doi: 10.1038/s41587-019-0322-9. Epub 2019 Dec 16. PubMed 31844290.
Backbone
  Vector backbone: pcDNA-3
  Vector type: Mammalian Expression
Growth in bacteria
  Bacterial resistance: Ampicillin, 100 μg/mL
  Growth temperature: 37°C
  Growth strain: NEB Stable
  Copy number: High Copy
Gene/Insert
  Gene/Insert name: B*07:04
  Species: H. sapiens (human)
  Entrez Gene: HLA-B (a.k.a. AS, B-4901, HLAB)
  Cloning method: Restriction Enzyme; 5′ cloning site BamHI (unknown if destroyed); 3′ cloning site EcoRI (unknown if destroyed)
  Sequencing primers: 5′ unknown
Terms and licenses: Academic/Nonprofit Terms; Industry Terms: Not Available to Industry
Depositor comments: Shortname from TIGL: K17
How to cite: B*07:04 was a gift from Derin Keskin & Catherine Wu (Addgene plasmid # 203244 ; http://n2t.net/addgene:203244 ; RRID:Addgene_203244)
