[The description below was written by a language model from this plasmid's Addgene catalogue record and pLannotate feature annotations shown in this document.]
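Description:
B*07:04 is a mammalian expression plasmid built on the pcDNA-3 backbone that carries the coding sequence of the human HLA class I heavy chain allele HLA-B*07:04, cloned between BamHI and EcoRI sites. The sequenced record is about 6.5 kb. In E. coli it is maintained at high copy from a ColE1/pUC-type origin and selected with ampicillin through the β-lactamase gene and its native promoter. An f1 origin is also present, along with short remnants of lac regulatory elements and a bom fragment that are inherited from the backbone and have no role in expression.

The HLA-B open reading frame (roughly 1.1 kb) sits downstream of the human cytomegalovirus immediate early enhancer and promoter and is terminated by the bovine growth hormone polyadenylation signal, giving strong constitutive transcription in transfected mammalian cells. A T7 promoter lies just upstream of the insert, a standard backbone element that could support in vitro transcription or serve as a sequencing site. No epitope tag or reporter is annotated. The automated annotation identifies the gene as HLA-B using a generic database entry that mentions a different allele; the allele identity comes from the catalogue fields. The small "HIV-1 LTR" and "ble" fragments called by the annotation tool are short partial matches rather than functional units. A separate cassette, with the SV40 early promoter driving the neomycin phosphotransferase gene followed by the SV40 polyadenylation signal, allows G418 selection of stable mammalian transfectants.

The stated purpose is overexpression of this single HLA allele. The associated publication concerns a large HLA class I peptidome dataset used to improve epitope prediction, consistent with expressing individual alleles in cells to profile the peptides they present.
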