Features (pLannotate 1.2.2; 20 found; start..end, strand, type, name):
     28..80      -  misc_feature   bom (fragment): basis of mobility region from pBR322
    235..614     +  enhancer       CMV enhancer: human cytomegalovirus immediate early enhancer
    615..818     +  promoter       CMV promoter: human cytomegalovirus (CMV) immediate early promoter
    814..847     +  LTR            5' LTR (truncated) (fragment): truncated 5' long terminal repeat (LTR) from HIV-1
    863..881     +  promoter       T7 promoter: promoter for bacteriophage T7 RNA polymerase
    923..2008    +  CDS            HLA-B: HLAB_HUMAN - Also known as HLAB. Experimental evidence at protein level: Swiss-Prot protein existence level 1. Allele B*67:01: Displays peptides sharing a common signature motif, namely a Pro residue at position 2 and Leu anchor residue at the C-terminus. From Homo sapiens (Human).
   2049..2273    +  polyA_signal   bGH poly(A) signal: bovine growth hormone polyadenylation signal
   2277..2298    +  promoter       SV40 promoter (fragment): SV40 enhancer and early promoter
   2319..2747    +  rep_origin     f1 ori (sequence partly withheld): f1 bacteriophage origin of replication; arrow indicates direction of (+) strand synthesis
   2761..3090    +  promoter       SV40 promoter: SV40 enhancer and early promoter
   3157..3948    +  CDS            neo: KKA2_KLEPN - Also known as kan, nptII. Experimental evidence at protein level: Swiss-Prot protein existence level 1. Resistance to kanamycin, neomycin, paromomycin, ribostamycin, butirosin and gentamicin B. From Klebsiella pneumoniae.
   3972..4130    +  CDS            ble (fragment): BLE_KLEPN - Experimental evidence at protein level: Swiss-Prot protein existence level 1. Binding protein with a strong affinity to the bleomycin family of antibiotics. Binds to CL990; an antimitotic-antibiotic compound. From Klebsiella pneumoniae.
   4125..4246    +  polyA_signal   SV40 poly(A) signal: SV40 polyadenylation signal
   4319..4335    -  protein_bind   lac operator: The lac repressor binds to the lac operator to inhibit transcription in E. coli. This inhibition can be relieved by adding lactose or isopropyl-β-D-thiogalactopyranoside (IPTG). lac repressor encoded by lacI
   4343..4373    -  promoter       lac promoter: promoter for the E. coli lac operon
   4388..4409    -  protein_bind   CAP binding site: CAP binding activates transcription in the presence of cAMP. E. coli catabolite activator protein
   4422..4514    -  CDS            lacI (fragment): lac repressor; lacI; The lac repressor binds to the lac operator to inhibit transcription in E. coli. This inhibition can be relieved by adding lactose or isopropyl-β-D-thiogalactopyranoside (IPTG).
   4697..5285    -  rep_origin     ori: high-copy-number ColE1/pMB1/pBR322/pUC origin of replication
   5456..6316    -  CDS            AmpR: β-lactamase; bla; confers resistance to ampicillin, carbenicillin, and related antibiotics
   6317..6421    -  promoter       AmpR promoter: bla
>Addgene plasmid #203244 | B*07:04 | addgene full sequence | sequence record 399903 | Addgene NGS Result
GACGGATCGGGAGATCTCCCGATCCCCTATGGTGCACTCTCAGTACAATCTGCTCTGATGCCGCATAGTT
AAGCCAGTATCTGCTCCCTGCTTGTGTGTTGGAGGTCGCTGAGTAGTGCGCGAGCAAAATTTAAGCTACA
ACAAGGCAAGGCTTGACCGACAATTGCATGAAGAATCTGCTTAGGGTTAGGCGTTTTGCGCTGCTTCGCG
ATGTACGGGCCAGATATACGCGTTGACATTGATTATTGACTAGTTATTAATAGTAATCAATTACGGGGTC
ATTAGTTCATAGCCCATATATGGAGTTCCGCGTTACATAACTTACGGTAAATGGCCCGCCTGGCTGACCG
CCCAACGACCCCCGCCCATTGACGTCAATAATGACGTATGTTCCCATAGTAACGCCAATAGGGACTTTCC
ATTGACGTCAATGGGTGGAGTATTTACGGTAAACTGCCCACTTGGCAGTACATCAAGTGTATCATATGCC
AAGTACGCCCCCTATTGACGTCAATGACGGTAAATGGCCCGCCTGGCATTATGCCCAGTACATGACCTTA
TGGGACTTTCCTACTTGGCAGTACATCTACGTATTAGTCATCGCTATTACCATGGTGATGCGGTTTTGGC
AGTACATCAATGGGCGTGGATAGCGGTTTGACTCACGGGGATTTCCAAGTCTCCACCCCATTGACGTCAA
TGGGAGTTTGTTTTGGCACCAAAATCAACGGGACTTTCCAAAATGTCGTAACAACTCCGCCCCATTGACG
CAAATGGGCGGTAGGCGTGTACGGTGGGAGGTCTATATAAGCAGAGCTCTCTGGCTAACTAGAGAACCCA
CTGCTTACTGGCTTATCGAAATTAATACGACTCACTATAGGGAGACCCAAGCTGGCTAGCGTTTAAACTT
AAGCTTGCCACCATGCTGGTCATGGCGCCCCGAACCGTCCTCCTGCTGCTCTCGGCGGCCCTGGCCCTGA
CCGAGACCTGGGCCGGCTCCCACTCCATGAGGTATTTCTACACCTCCGTGTCCCGGCCCGGCCGCGGGGA
GCCCCGCTTCATCTCAGTGGGCTACGTGGACGACACCCAGTTCGTGAGGTTCGACAGCGACGCCGCGAGT
CCGAGAGAGGAGCCGCGGGCGCCGTGGATAGAGCAGGAGGGGCCGGAGTATTGGGACCGGAACACACAGA
TCTACAAGGCCCAGGCACAGACTGACCGAGAGAGCCTGCGGAACCTGCGCGGCTACTACAACCAGAGCGA
GGCCGGGTCTCACACCCTCCAGAGCATGTACGGCTGCGACGTGGGGCCGGACGGGCGCCTCCTCCGCGGG
CATGACCAGTACGCCTACGACGGCAAGGATTACATCGCCCTGAACGAGGACCTGCGCTCCTGGACCGCCG
CGGACACGGCGGCTCAGATCACCCAGCGCAAGTGGGAGGCGGCCCGTGAGGCGGAGCAGGACAGAGCCTA
CCTGGAGGGCGAGTGCGTGGAGTGGCTCCGCAGATACCTGGAGAACGGGAAGGACAAGCTGGAGCGCGCT
GACCCCCCAAAGACACACGTGACCCACCACCCCATCTCTGACCATGAGGCCACCCTGAGGTGCTGGGCCC
TGGGTTTCTACCCTGCGGAGATCACACTGACCTGGCAGCGGGATGGCGAGGACCAAACTCAGGACACTGA
GCTTGTGGAGACCAGACCAGCAGGAGATAGAACCTTCCAGAAGTGGGCAGCTGTGGTGGTGCCTTCTGGA
GAAGAGCAGAGATACACATGCCATGTACAGCATGAGGGGCTGCCGAAGCCCCTCACCCTGAGATGGGAGC
CGTCTTCCCAGTCCACCGTCCCCATCGTGGGCATTGTTGCTGGCCTGGCTGTCCTAGCAGTTGTGGTCAT
CGGAGCTGTGGTCGCTGCTGTGATGTGTAGGAGGAAGAGTTCAGGTGGAAAAGGAGGGAGCTACTCTCAG
GCTGCGTGCAGCGACAGTGCCCAGGGCTCTGATGTGTCTCTCACAGCTTGATCTAGAGGGCCCGTTTAAA
CCCGCTGATCAGCCTCGACTGTGCCTTCTAGTTGCCAGCCATCTGTTGTTTGCCCCTCCCCCGTGCCTTC
CTTGACCCTGGAAGGTGCCACTCCCACTGTCCTTTCCTAATAAAATGAGGAAATTGCATCGCATTGTCTG
AGTAGGTGTCATTCTATTCTGGGGGGTGGGGTGGGGCAGGACAGCAAGGGGGAGGATTGGGAAGACAATA
GCAGGCATGCTGGGGATGCGGTGGGCTCTATGGCTTCTGAGGCGGAAAGAACCAGCTGGGGCTCTAGGGG
GTATCCCC
[124 nt withheld, positions 2319-2442]
C
[91 nt withheld, positions 2444-2534]
A
[49 nt withheld, positions 2536-2584]
CCTTTGACGTTGGAGTCCACGTTCTTT
[37 nt withheld, positions 2612-2648]
ACCCTATCTCGGTCTATTCTTTTGATTTATAAGGGATTTTGCCGATTTCGGCCTATTGGTTAAAAAATGA
GCTGATTTAACAAAAATTTAACGCGAATTAATTCTGTGGAATGTGTGTCAGTTAGGGTGTGGAAAGTCCC
CAGGCTCCCCAGCAGGCAGAAGTATGCAAAGCATGCATCTCAATTAGTCAGCAACCAGGTGTGGAAAGTC
CCCAGGCTCCCCAGCAGGCAGAAGTATGCAAAGCATGCATCTCAATTAGTCAGCAACCATAGTCCCGCCC
CTAACTCCGCCCATCCCGCCCCTAACTCCGCCCAGTTCCGCCCATTCTCCGCCCCATGGCTGACTAATTT
TTTTTATTTATGCAGAGGCCGAGGCCGCCTCTGCCTCTGAGCTATTCCAGAAGTAGTGAGGAGGCTTTTT
TGGAGGCCTAGGCTTTTGCAAAAAGCTCCCGGGAGCTTGTATATCCATTTTCGGATCTGATCAAGAGACA
GGATGAGGATCGTTTCGCATGATTGAACAAGATGGATTGCACGCAGGTTCTCCGGCCGCTTGGGTGGAGA
GGCTATTCGGCTATGACTGGGCACAACAGACAATCGGCTGCTCTGATGCCGCCGTGTTCCGGCTGTCAGC
GCAGGGGCGCCCGGTTCTTTTTGTCAAGACCGACCTGTCCGGTGCCCTGAATGAACTGCAGGACGAGGCA
GCGCGGCTATCGTGGCTGGCCACGACGGGCGTTCCTTGCGCAGCTGTGCTCGACGTTGTCACTGAAGCGG
GAAGGGACTGGCTGCTATTGGGCGAAGTGCCGGGGCAGGATCTCCTGTCATCTCACCTTGCTCCTGCCGA
GAAAGTATCCATCATGGCTGATGCAATGCGGCGGCTGCATACGCTTGATCCGGCTACCTGCCCATTCGAC
CACCAAGCGAAACATCGCATCGAGCGAGCACGTACTCGGATGGAAGCCGGTCTTGTCGATCAGGATGATC
TGGACGAAGAGCATCAGGGGCTCGCGCCAGCCGAACTGTTCGCCAGGCTCAAGGCGCGCATGCCCGACGG
CGAGGATCTCGTCGTGACCCATGGCGATGCCTGCTTGCCGAATATCATGGTGGAAAATGGCCGCTTTTCT
GGATTCATCGACTGTGGCCGGCTGGGTGTGGCGGACCGCTATCAGGACATAGCGTTGGCTACCCGTGATA
TTGCTGAAGAGCTTGGCGGCGAATGGGCTGACCGCTTCCTCGTGCTTTACGGTATCGCCGCTCCCGATTC
GCAGCGCATCGCCTTCTATCGCCTTCTTGACGAGTTCTTCTGAGCGGGACTCTGGGGTTCGAAATGACCG
ACCAAGCGACGCCCAACCTGCCATCACGAGATTTCGATTCCACCGCCGCCTTCTATGAAAGGTTGGGCTT
CGGAATCGTTTTCCGGGACGCCGGCTGGATGATCCTCCAGCGCGGGGATCTCATGCTGGAGTTCTTCGCC
CACCCCAACTTGTTTATTGCAGCTTATAATGGTTACAAATAAAGCAATAGCATCACAAATTTCACAAATA
AAGCATTTTTTTCACTGCATTCTAGTTGTGGTTTGTCCAAACTCATCAATGTATCTTATCATGTCTGTAT
ACCGTCGACCTCTAGCTAGAGCTTGGCGTAATCATGGTCATAGCTGTTTCCTGTGTGAAATTGTTATCCG
CTCACAATTCCACACAACATACGAGCCGGAAGCATAAAGTGTAAAGCCTGGGGTGCCTAATGAGTGAGCT
AACTCACATTAATTGCGTTGCGCTCACTGCCCGCTTTCCAGTCGGGAAACCTGTCGTGCCAGCTGCATTA
ATGAATCGGCCAACGCGCGGGGAGAGGCGGTTTGCGTATTGGGCGCTCTTCCGCTTCCTCGCTCACTGAC
TCGCTGCGCTCGGTCGTTCGGCTGCGGCGAGCGGTATCAGCTCACTCAAAGGCGGTAATACGGTTATCCA
CAGAATCAGGGGATAACGCAGGAAAGAACATGTGAGCAAAAGGCCAGCAAAAGGCCAGGAACCGTAAAAA
GGCCGCGTTGCTGGCGTTTTTCCATAGGCTCCGCCCCCCTGACGAGCATCACAAAAATCGACGCTCAAGT
CAGAGGTGGCGAAACCCGACAGGACTATAAAGATACCAGGCGTTTCCCCCTGGAAGCTCCCTCGTGCGCT
CTCCTGTTCCGACCCTGCCGCTTACCGGATACCTGTCCGCCTTTCTCCCTTCGGGAAGCGTGGCGCTTTC
TCATAGCTCACGCTGTAGGTATCTCAGTTCGGTGTAGGTCGTTCGCTCCAAGCTGGGCTGTGTGCACGAA
CCCCCCGTTCAGCCCGACCGCTGCGCCTTATCCGGTAACTATCGTCTTGAGTCCAACCCGGTAAGACACG
ACTTATCGCCACTGGCAGCAGCCACTGGTAACAGGATTAGCAGAGCGAGGTATGTAGGCGGTGCTACAGA
GTTCTTGAAGTGGTGGCCTAACTACGGCTACACTAGAAGAACAGTATTTGGTATCTGCGCTCTGCTGAAG
CCAGTTACCTTCGGAAAAAGAGTTGGTAGCTCTTGATCCGGCAAACAAACCACCGCTGGTAGCGGTGGTT
TTTTTGTTTGCAAGCAGCAGATTACGCGCAGAAAAAAAGGATCTCAAGAAGATCCTTTGATCTTTTCTAC
GGGGTCTGACGCTCAGTGGAACGAAAACTCACGTTAAGGGATTTTGGTCATGAGATTATCAAAAAGGATC
TTCACCTAGATCCTTTTAAATTAAAAATGAAGTTTTAAATCAATCTAAAGTATATATGAGTAAACTTGGT
CTGACAGTTACCAATGCTTAATCAGTGAGGCACCTATCTCAGCGATCTGTCTATTTCGTTCATCCATAGT
TGCCTGACTCCCCGTCGTGTAGATAACTACGATACGGGAGGGCTTACCATCTGGCCCCAGTGCTGCAATG
ATACCGCGAGACCCACGCTCACCGGCTCCAGATTTATCAGCAATAAACCAGCCAGCCGGAAGGGCCGAGC
GCAGAAGTGGTCCTGCAACTTTATCCGCCTCCATCCAGTCTATTAATTGTTGCCGGGAAGCTAGAGTAAG
TAGTTCGCCAGTTAATAGTTTGCGCAACGTTGTTGCCATTGCTACAGGCATCGTGGTGTCACGCTCGTCG
TTTGGTATGGCTTCATTCAGCTCCGGTTCCCAACGATCAAGGCGAGTTACATGATCCCCCATGTTGTGCA
AAAAAGCGGTTAGCTCCTTCGGTCCTCCGATCGTTGTCAGAAGTAAGTTGGCCGCAGTGTTATCACTCAT
GGTTATGGCAGCACTGCATAATTCTCTTACTGTCATGCCATCCGTAAGATGCTTTTCTGTGACTGGTGAG
TACTCAACCAAGTCATTCTGAGAATAGTGTATGCGGCGACCGAGTTGCTCTTGCCCGGCGTCAATACGGG
ATAATACCGCGCCACATAGCAGAACTTTAAAAGTGCTCATCATTGGAAAACGTTCTTCGGGGCGAAAACT
CTCAAGGATCTTACCGCTGTTGAGATCCAGTTCGATGTAACCCACTCGTGCACCCAACTGATCTTCAGCA
TCTTTTACTTTCACCAGCGTTTCTGGGTGAGCAAAAACAGGAAGGCAAAATGCCGCAAAAAAGGGAATAA
GGGCGACACGGAAATGTTGAATACTCATACTCTTCCTTTTTCAATATTATTGAAGCATTTATCAGGGTTA
TTGTCTCATGAGCGGATACATATTTGAATGTATTTAGAAAAATAAACAAATAGGGGTTCCGCGCACATTT
CCCCGAAAAGTGCCACCTGACGTC
