>Addgene plasmid #203244 | B*07:04 | depositor partial sequence | sequence record 394179 | HLA:HLA00136 B*07:04 1089 bp (K17)
ATGCTGGTCATGGCGCCCCGAACCGTCCTCCTGCTGCTCTCGGCGGCCCTGGCCCTGACCGAGACCTGGG
CCGGCTCCCACTCCATGAGGTATTTCTACACCTCCGTGTCCCGGCCCGGCCGCGGGGAGCCCCGCTTCAT
CTCAGTGGGCTACGTGGACGACACCCAGTTCGTGAGGTTCGACAGCGACGCCGCGAGTCCGAGAGAGGAG
CCGCGGGCGCCGTGGATAGAGCAGGAGGGGCCGGAGTATTGGGACCGGAACACACAGATCTACAAGGCCC
AGGCACAGACTGACCGAGAGAGCCTGCGGAACCTGCGCGGCTACTACAACCAGAGCGAGGCCGGGTCTCA
CACCCTCCAGAGCATGTACGGCTGCGACGTGGGGCCGGACGGGCGCCTCCTCCGCGGGCATGACCAGTAC
GCCTACGACGGCAAGGATTACATCGCCCTGAACGAGGACCTGCGCTCCTGGACCGCCGCGGACACGGCGG
CTCAGATCACCCAGCGCAAGTGGGAGGCGGCCCGTGAGGCGGAGCAGGACAGAGCCTACCTGGAGGGCGA
GTGCGTGGAGTGGCTCCGCAGATACCTGGAGAACGGGAAGGACAAGCTGGAGCGCGCTGACCCCCCAAAG
ACACACGTGACCCACCACCCCATCTCTGACCATGAGGCCACCCTGAGGTGCTGGGCCCTGGGTTTCTACC
CTGCGGAGATCACACTGACCTGGCAGCGGGATGGCGAGGACCAAACTCAGGACACTGAGCTTGTGGAGAC
CAGACCAGCAGGAGATAGAACCTTCCAGAAGTGGGCAGCTGTGGTGGTGCCTTCTGGAGAAGAGCAGAGA
TACACATGCCATGTACAGCATGAGGGGCTGCCGAAGCCCCTCACCCTGAGATGGGAGCCGTCTTCCCAGT
CCACCGTCCCCATCGTGGGCATTGTTGCTGGCCTGGCTGTCCTAGCAGTTGTGGTCATCGGAGCTGTGGT
CGCTGCTGTGATGTGTAGGAGGAAGAGTTCAGGTGGAAAAGGAGGGAGCTACTCTCAGGCTGCGTGCAGC
GACAGTGCCCAGGGCTCTGATGTGTCTCTCACAGCTTGA
